Addgene plasmid #161343: pDONR221-SLC39A8_STOP
Purpose: Gateway entry clone with codon-optimized ORF sequence for subcloning into custom expression vectors. Contains a STOP codon at the end of the codon-optimized ORF sequence.
Depositing lab: RESOLUTE Consortium & Giulio Superti-Furga. Depositing organization: CeMM Research Center for Molecular Medicine. Publication: The RESOLUTE consortium: unlocking SLC transporters for drug discovery. Superti-Furga G, Lackner D, Wiedmer T, Ingles-Prieto A, Barbosa B, Girardi E, Goldmann U, Gurtl B, Klavins K, Klimek C, Lindinger S, Lineiro-Retes E, Muller AC, Onstein S, Redinger G, Reil D, Sedlyarov V, Wolf G, Crawford M, Everley R, ... Steppan CM. Nat Rev Drug Discov. 2020 Jul;19(7):429-430. doi: 10.1038/d41573-020-00056-6. PubMed 32265506.
Backbone
  Vector backbone: pDONR221
  Backbone manufacturer: ThermoFisher Scientific
  Backbone size w/o insert (bp): 2550
  Vector type: Mammalian Expression
Growth in bacteria
  Bacterial resistance: Kanamycin, 50 μg/mL
  Growth temperature: 37°C
  Growth strain: NEB Stable
  Copy number: High Copy
Gene/Insert
  Gene/Insert name: SLC39A8 (alt name: BIGM103)
  Species: H. sapiens (human)
  Insert size (bp): 1383
  Entrez Gene: SLC39A8 (a.k.a. BIGM103, CDG2N, LZT-Hs6, PP3105, ZIP8)
  Cloning method: Gateway Cloning
  Sequencing primers: 5′ M13-fwd; 3′ M13-rev
Terms and licenses: Academic/Nonprofit Terms; Industry Terms
Depositor comments: This plasmid contains a STOP codon at the end of the codon-optimized ORF. For the version of this plasmid that does not contain a STOP codon, please see Addgene plasmid 132177 For more information on the full Resolute plasmid collection, please see www.addgene.org/depositor-collections/re-solute/. Please provide your feedback on this plasmid to the RESOLUTE consortium by filling out their RESOLUTE repository feedback form: https://forms.office.com/Pages/ResponsePage.aspx?id=0e05yklzmkS7rjFGQL4N7z4feCLQvEJAmVcOCM_u885UN1JJRko0Ukg4TVQwNTZLOUxPQVJWT1NHUCQlQCN0PWcu
How to cite: pDONR221-SLC39A8_STOP was a gift from RESOLUTE Consortium & Giulio Superti-Furga (Addgene plasmid # 161343 ; http://n2t.net/addgene:161343 ; RRID:Addgene_161343)
