[The description below was written by a language model from this plasmid's Addgene catalogue record and pLannotate feature annotations shown in this document.]
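Description:
pDONR221-SLC39A8_STOP is a Gateway entry clone built on the pDONR221 backbone. It carries a codon-optimized open reading frame for human SLC39A8 (also known as ZIP8 or BIGM103), a member of the solute carrier superfamily generally described as a zinc and divalent metal ion importer. The sequenced plasmid is about 3.9 kb. It is maintained in E. coli at high copy through a ColE1/pUC-type origin and selected with kanamycin via an aminoglycoside phosphotransferase gene. Although the catalogue lists the vector type as mammalian expression, the feature table shows no eukaryotic promoter or polyadenylation signal. The plasmid is therefore a shuttle for the ORF, not an expression construct in its own right.

The roughly 1.38 kb SLC39A8 coding sequence sits between attL1 and attL2, the recombination sites used in the LR Clonase reaction. This allows directional, in-frame transfer of the ORF into any attR-containing destination vector that supplies its own promoter, tags and selection marker. This version keeps a stop codon at the end of the ORF, so it suits untagged or N-terminally tagged expression and cannot be used for C-terminal fusions. A companion clone without the stop codon exists for that purpose. Backbone elements include rrnB T1 and T2 terminators upstream of the cassette, which insulate the insert from read-through transcription. A T7 promoter lies just beyond attL2, oriented toward the insert on the opposite strand, and there are short residual lacI and lacZα fragments with no functional role. M13 forward and reverse primer sites flank the cassette for sequence verification. The clone belongs to a consortium collection of SLC transporter ORFs intended for subcloning into custom expression vectors for transporter research and drug discovery.
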