Features (pLannotate 1.2.2; 10 found; start..end, strand, type, name):
      1..100     +  protein_bind   attL1: mutant version of attL; recombination site for the Gateway® LR reaction LR Clonase™
    106..1485    +  CDS            SLC39A8: S39A8_HUMAN - Also known as BIGM103 From Homo sapiens (Human).
   1490..1589    -  protein_bind   attL2: mutant version of attL; recombination site for the Gateway® LR reaction LR Clonase™
   1607..1625    -  promoter       T7 promoter: promoter for bacteriophage T7 RNA polymerase
   1759..2568    +  CDS            KanR: aminoglycoside phosphotransferase; aph(3')-Ia; confers resistance to kanamycin in bacteria or G418 (Geneticin®) in eukaryotes
   2715..3303    +  rep_origin     ori: high-copy-number ColE1/pMB1/pBR322/pUC origin of replication
   3486..3578    +  CDS            lacI (fragment): lac repressor; lacI; The lac repressor binds to the lac operator to inhibit transcription in E. coli. This inhibition can be relieved by adding lactose or isopropyl-β-D-thiogalactopyranoside (IPTG).
   3633..3660    -  terminator     rrnB T2 terminator: transcription terminator T2 from the E. coli rrnB gene
   3792..3835    +  terminator     rrnB T1 terminator: Escherichia coli rrnB; transcription terminator T1 from the E. coli rrnB gene
   3882..3918    -  CDS            lacZα (fragment): LacZα fragment of β-galactosidase; lacZ fragment
>Addgene plasmid #161343 | pDONR221-SLC39A8_STOP | addgene full sequence | sequence record 347621 | Addgene NGS Result
CAAATAATGATTTTATTTTGACTGATAGTGACCTGTTCGTTGCAACACATTGATGAGCAATGCTTTTTTA
TAATGCCAACTTTGTACAAAAAAGCAGGCTCCACCATGGCCCCTGGCCGGGCCGTGGCCGGCCTGCTGCT
GCTGGCAGCAGCAGGACTGGGAGGAGTGGCCGAGGGCCCAGGCCTGGCCTTTTCCGAGGACGTGCTGAGC
GTGTTCGGAGCAAACCTGTCCCTGTCTGCCGCACAGCTGCAGCACCTGCTGGAGCAGATGGGAGCAGCAT
CCAGAGTGGGAGTGCCAGAGCCTGGCCAGCTGCACTTCAACCAGTGTCTGACCGCCGAGGAGATCTTTAG
CCTGCACGGCTTCTCCAATGCCACCCAGATCACAAGCTCCAAGTTTTCTGTGATCTGCCCCGCCGTGCTG
CAGCAGCTGAACTTCCACCCGTGCGAGGATAGGCCGAAACATAAGACAAGACCTAGCCACTCCGAAGTGT
GGGGCTACGGCTTTCTGTCTGTGACCATCATCAATCTGGCCAGCCTGCTGGGCCTGATCCTGACACCACT
GATCAAGAAGTCCTATTTCCCCAAGATCCTGACCTTCTTTGTGGGCCTGGCCATCGGCACACTGTTTTCT
AACGCCATCTTCCAGCTGATCCCCGAGGCCTTTGGCTTCGACCCTAAGGTGGATAGCTACGTGGAGAAGG
CCGTGGCCGTGTTTGGCGGCTTCTATCTGCTGTTCTTTTTCGAGAGGATGCTGAAGATGCTGCTGAAGAC
CTACGGCCAGAATGGCCACACACACTTTGGCAACGACAATTTCGGCCCCCAGGAGAAGACCCACCAGCCA
AAGGCCCTGCCAGCCATCAACGGAGTGACCTGCTATGCCAATCCTGCCGTGACAGAGGCCAACGGCCACA
TCCACTTTGACAACGTGAGCGTGGTGTCTCTGCAGGATGGCAAGAAGGAGCCTTCTAGCTGCACCTGTCT
GAAGGGCCCAAAGCTGTCCGAGATCGGCACCATCGCCTGGATGATCACACTGTGCGACGCCCTGCACAAC
TTCATCGATGGCCTGGCCATCGGCGCCTCTTGTACCCTGAGCCTGCTGCAGGGCCTGTCTACAAGCATCG
CCATCCTGTGCGAGGAGTTTCCCCACGAGCTGGGCGACTTCGTGATCCTGCTGAACGCCGGCATGTCCAC
CAGACAGGCCCTGCTGTTTAATTTCCTGAGCGCCTGCTCCTGTTACGTGGGACTGGCCTTCGGCATCCTG
GTGGGCAACAATTTTGCCCCAAATATCATCTTCGCCCTGGCCGGCGGCATGTTTCTGTATATCAGCCTGG
CCGACATGTTCCCCGAGATGAACGATATGCTGAGGGAGAAGGTGACCGGCCGCAAGACCGACTTCACCTT
CTTCATGATCCAGAATGCCGGCATGCTGACCGGCTTCACAGCCATCCTGCTGATCACACTGTACGCCGGC
GAGATCGAGCTGGAGTAAGACCCAGCTTTCTTGTACAAAGTTGGCATTATAAGAAAGCATTGCTTATCAA
TTTGTTGCAACGAACAGGTCACTATCAGTCAAAATAAAATCATTATTTGCCATCCAGCTGATATCCCCTA
TAGTGAGTCGTATTACATGGTCATAGCTGTTTCCTGGCAGCTCTGGCCCGTGTCTCAAAATCTCTGATGT
TACATTGCACAAGATAAAAATATATCATCATGAACAATAAAACTGTCTGCTTACATAAACAGTAATACAA
GGGGTGTTATGAGCCATATTCAACGGGAAACGTCGAGGCCGCGATTAAATTCCAACATGGATGCTGATTT
ATATGGGTATAAATGGGCTCGCGATAATGTCGGGCAATCAGGTGCGACAATCTATCGCTTGTATGGGAAG
CCCGATGCGCCAGAGTTGTTTCTGAAACATGGCAAAGGTAGCGTTGCCAATGATGTTACAGATGAGATGG
TCAGACTAAACTGGCTGACGGAATTTATGCCTCTTCCGACCATCAAGCATTTTATCCGTACTCCTGATGA
TGCATGGTTACTCACCACTGCGATCCCCGGAAAAACAGCATTCCAGGTATTAGAAGAATATCCTGATTCA
GGTGAAAATATTGTTGATGCGCTGGCAGTGTTCCTGCGCCGGTTGCATTCGATTCCTGTTTGTAATTGTC
CTTTTAACAGCGATCGCGTATTTCGTCTCGCTCAGGCGCAATCACGAATGAATAACGGTTTGGTTGATGC
GAGTGATTTTGATGACGAGCGTAATGGCTGGCCTGTTGAACAAGTCTGGAAAGAAATGCATAAACTTTTG
CCATTCTCACCGGATTCAGTCGTCACTCATGGTGATTTCTCACTTGATAACCTTATTTTTGACGAGGGGA
AATTAATAGGTTGTATTGATGTTGGACGAGTCGGAATCGCAGACCGATACCAGGATCTTGCCATCCTATG
GAACTGCCTCGGTGAGTTTTCTCCTTCATTACAGAAACGGCTTTTTCAAAAATATGGTATTGATAATCCT
GATATGAATAAATTGCAGTTTCATTTGATGCTCGATGAGTTTTTCTAATCAGAATTGGTTAATTGGTTGT
AACACTGGCAGAGCATTACGCTGACTTGACGGGACGGCGCAAGCTCATGACCAAAATCCCTTAACGTGAG
TTACGCGTCGTTCCACTGAGCGTCAGACCCCGTAGAAAAGATCAAAGGATCTTCTTGAGATCCTTTTTTT
CTGCGCGTAATCTGCTGCTTGCAAACAAAAAAACCACCGCTACCAGCGGTGGTTTGTTTGCCGGATCAAG
AGCTACCAACTCTTTTTCCGAAGGTAACTGGCTTCAGCAGAGCGCAGATACCAAATACTGTTCTTCTAGT
GTAGCCGTAGTTAGGCCACCACTTCAAGAACTCTGTAGCACCGCCTACATACCTCGCTCTGCTAATCCTG
TTACCAGTGGCTGCTGCCAGTGGCGATAAGTCGTGTCTTACCGGGTTGGACTCAAGACGATAGTTACCGG
ATAAGGCGCAGCGGTCGGGCTGAACGGGGGGTTCGTGCACACAGCCCAGCTTGGAGCGAACGACCTACAC
CGAACTGAGATACCTACAGCGTGAGCTATGAGAAAGCGCCACGCTTCCCGAAGGGAGAAAGGCGGACAGG
TATCCGGTAAGCGGCAGGGTCGGAACAGGAGAGCGCACGAGGGAGCTTCCAGGGGGAAACGCCTGGTATC
TTTATAGTCCTGTCGGGTTTCGCCACCTCTGACTTGAGCGTCGATTTTTGTGATGCTCGTCAGGGGGGCG
GAGCCTATGGAAAAACGCCAGCAACGCGGCCTTTTTACGGTTCCTGGCCTTTTGCTGGCCTTTTGCTCAC
ATGTTCTTTCCTGCGTTATCCCCTGATTCTGTGGATAACCGTATTACCGCCTTTGAGTGAGCTGATACCG
CTCGCCGCAGCCGAACGACCGAGCGCAGCGAGTCAGTGAGCGAGGAAGCGGAAGAGCGCCCAATACGCAA
ACCGCCTCTCCCCGCGCGTTGGCCGATTCATTAATGCAGCTGGCACGACAGGTTTCCCGACTGGAAAGCG
GGCAGTGAGCGCAACGCAATTAATACGCGTACCGCTAGCCAGGAAGAGTTTGTAGAAACGCAAAAAGGCC
ATCCGTCAGGATGGCCTTCTGCTTAGTTTGATGCCTGGCAGTTTATGGCGGGCGTCCTGCCCGCCACCCT
CCGGGCCGTTGCTTCACAACGTTCAAATCCGCTCCCGGCGGATTTGTCCTACTCAGGAGAGCGTTCACCG
ACAAACAACAGATAAAACGAAAGGCCCAGTCTTCCGACTGAGCCTTTCGTTTTATTTGATGCCTGGCAGT
TCCCTACTCTCGCGTTAACGCTAGCATGGATGTTTTCCCAGTCACGACGTTGTAAAACGACGGCCAGTCT
TAAGCTCGGGCCC
