>Addgene plasmid #161343 | pDONR221-SLC39A8_STOP | depositor partial sequence | sequence record 312621 | Codon-optimized ORF of SLC39A8
ATGGCCCCTGGCCGGGCCGTGGCCGGCCTGCTGCTGCTGGCAGCAGCAGGACTGGGAGGAGTGGCCGAGG
GCCCAGGCCTGGCCTTTTCCGAGGACGTGCTGAGCGTGTTCGGAGCAAACCTGTCCCTGTCTGCCGCACA
GCTGCAGCACCTGCTGGAGCAGATGGGAGCAGCATCCAGAGTGGGAGTGCCAGAGCCTGGCCAGCTGCAC
TTCAACCAGTGTCTGACCGCCGAGGAGATCTTTAGCCTGCACGGCTTCTCCAATGCCACCCAGATCACAA
GCTCCAAGTTTTCTGTGATCTGCCCCGCCGTGCTGCAGCAGCTGAACTTCCACCCGTGCGAGGATAGGCC
GAAACATAAGACAAGACCTAGCCACTCCGAAGTGTGGGGCTACGGCTTTCTGTCTGTGACCATCATCAAT
CTGGCCAGCCTGCTGGGCCTGATCCTGACACCACTGATCAAGAAGTCCTATTTCCCCAAGATCCTGACCT
TCTTTGTGGGCCTGGCCATCGGCACACTGTTTTCTAACGCCATCTTCCAGCTGATCCCCGAGGCCTTTGG
CTTCGACCCTAAGGTGGATAGCTACGTGGAGAAGGCCGTGGCCGTGTTTGGCGGCTTCTATCTGCTGTTC
TTTTTCGAGAGGATGCTGAAGATGCTGCTGAAGACCTACGGCCAGAATGGCCACACACACTTTGGCAACG
ACAATTTCGGCCCCCAGGAGAAGACCCACCAGCCAAAGGCCCTGCCAGCCATCAACGGAGTGACCTGCTA
TGCCAATCCTGCCGTGACAGAGGCCAACGGCCACATCCACTTTGACAACGTGAGCGTGGTGTCTCTGCAG
GATGGCAAGAAGGAGCCTTCTAGCTGCACCTGTCTGAAGGGCCCAAAGCTGTCCGAGATCGGCACCATCG
CCTGGATGATCACACTGTGCGACGCCCTGCACAACTTCATCGATGGCCTGGCCATCGGCGCCTCTTGTAC
CCTGAGCCTGCTGCAGGGCCTGTCTACAAGCATCGCCATCCTGTGCGAGGAGTTTCCCCACGAGCTGGGC
GACTTCGTGATCCTGCTGAACGCCGGCATGTCCACCAGACAGGCCCTGCTGTTTAATTTCCTGAGCGCCT
GCTCCTGTTACGTGGGACTGGCCTTCGGCATCCTGGTGGGCAACAATTTTGCCCCAAATATCATCTTCGC
CCTGGCCGGCGGCATGTTTCTGTATATCAGCCTGGCCGACATGTTCCCCGAGATGAACGATATGCTGAGG
GAGAAGGTGACCGGCCGCAAGACCGACTTCACCTTCTTCATGATCCAGAATGCCGGCATGCTGACCGGCT
TCACAGCCATCCTGCTGATCACACTGTACGCCGGCGAGATCGAGCTGGAGTAA
